>Addgene plasmid #123994 | MTK234_007 | addgene full sequence | sequence record 252291 | Addgene NGS Result
GCCGGATCAAGAGCTACCAACTCTTTTTCCGAAGGTAACTGGCTTCAGCAGAGCGCAGATACCAAATACT
GTTCTTCTAGTGTAGCCGTAGTTAGGCCACCACTTCAAGAACTCTGTAGCACCGCCTACATACCTCGCTC
TGCTAATCCTGTTACCAGTGGCTGCTGCCAGTGGCGATAAGTCGTGTCTTACCGGGTTGGACTCAAGACG
ATAGTTACCGGATAAGGCGCAGCGGTCGGGCTGAACGGGGGGTTCGTGCACACAGCCCAGCTTGGAGCGA
ACGACCTACACCGAACTGAGATACCTACAGCGTGAGCTATGAGAAAGCGCCACGCTTCCCGAAGGGAGAA
AGGCGGACAGGTATCCGGTAAGCGGCAGGGTCGGAACAGGAGAGCGCACGAGGGAGCTTCCAGGGGGAAA
CGCCTGGTATCTTTATAGTCCTGTCGGGTTTCGCCACCTCTGACTTGAGCGTCGATTTTTGTGATGCTCG
TCAGGGGGGCGGAGCCTATGGAAAAACGCCAGCAACGCGGCCTTTTTACGGTTCCTGGCCTTTTGCTGGC
CTTTTGCTCACATGTTCTTTCCTGCGTTATCCCCTGATTCTGTGGATAACCGTAGTCGGTCTCAAACGGA
TCCGACGCGCCATCTCTAGGCCCGCGCCGGCCCCCTCGCACGGACTTGTGGGAGAAGCTCGGCTACTCCC
CTGCCCCGGTTAATTTGCATATAATATTTCCTAGTAACTATAGAGGCTTAATGTGCGATAAAAGACAGAT
AATCTGTTCTTTTTAATACTAGCTACATTTTACATGATAGGCTTGGATTTCTATAACTTCGTATAGCATA
CATTATACGAAGTTATAAACAGCACAAAAGGAAACTCACCCTAACTGTAAAGTAATTGTGTGTTTTGAGA
CTATAAGTATCCCTTGGAGAACCACCTTGTTTGTGCTGACCCGCTCAGTGGTTGTTTAAGAGCTAAGCTG
GAAACAGCATAGCAAGTTTAAATAAGGCTAGTCCGTTATCAACTTGAAAAAGTGGCACCGAGTCGGTGCT
TTTTTTGCTGTGAGACCAGACCAATAAAAAACGCCCGGCGGCAACCGAGCGTTCTGAACAAATCCAGATG
GAGTTCTGAGGTCATTACTGGATCTATCAACAGGAGTCCAAGCGAGCTCGATATCAAATTACGCCCCGCC
CTGCCACTCATCGCAGTACTGTTGTAATTCATTAAGCATTCTGCCGACATGGAAGCCATCACAAACGGCA
TGATGAACCTGAATCGCCAGCGGCATCAGCACCTTGTCGCCTTGCGTATAATATTTGCCCATGGTGAAAA
CGGGGGCGAAGAAGTTGTCCATATTGGCCACGTTTAAATCAAAACTGGTGAAACTCACCCAGGGATTGGC
TGAAACGAAAAACATATTCTCAATAAACCCTTTAGGGAAATAGGCCAGGTTTTCACCGTAACACGCCACA
TCTTGCGAATATATGTGTAGAAACTGCCGGAAATCGTCGTGGTATTCACTCCAGAGCGATGAAAACGTTT
CAGTTTGCTCATGGAAAACGGTGTAACAAGGGTGAACACTATCCCATATCACCAGCTCACCGTCTTTCAT
TGCCATACGAAATTCCGGATGAGCATTCATCAGGCGGGCAAGAATGTGAATAAAGGCCGGATAAAACTTG
TGCTTATTTTTCTTTACGGTCTTTAAAAAGGCCGTAATATCCAGCTGAACGGTCTGGTTATAGGTACATT
GAGCAACTGACTGAAATGCCTCAAAATGTTCTTTACGATGCCATTGGGATATATCAACGGTGGTATATCC
AGTGATTTTTTTCTCCATTTTAGCTTCCTTAGCTCCTGAAAATCTCGATAACTCAAAAAATACGCCCGGT
AGTGATCTTATTTCATTATGGTGAAAGTTGGAACCTCTTACGTGCCCGATCAATCATGACCAAAATCCCT
TAACGTGAGTTTTCGTTCCACTGAGCGTCAGACCCCGTAGAAAAGATCAAAGGATCTTCTTGAGATCCTT
TTTTTCTGCGCGTAATCTGCTGCTTGCAAACAAAAAAACCACCGCTACCAGCGGTGGTTTGTTT
Features (pLannotate 1.2.2; 6 found; start..end, strand, type, name):
    823..856     +  protein_bind   loxP: Cre-mediated recombination occurs in the 8-bp core sequence (GCATACAT). Cre recombinase
    982..1049    +  misc_RNA       tracrRNA (fragment): trans-activating CRISPR RNA for the Streptococcus pyogenes CRISPR/Cas9 system
   1074..1108    -  terminator     lambda t0 terminator: minimal transcription terminator from phage lambda (Scholtissek and Grosse, 1987)
   1182..1838    -  CDS            cat: CAT_ECOLX - Experimental evidence at protein level: Swiss-Prot protein existence level 1. This enzyme is an effector of chloramphenicol resistance in bacteria. From Escherichia coli. This protein is used as a marker in many commonly used cloning vectors, such as pACYC184.
   1839..1936    -  promoter       cat promoter: promoter of the E. coli cat gene encoding chloramphenicol acetyltransferase
   2020..514     +  rep_origin     ori (across the origin): high-copy-number ColE1/pMB1/pBR322/pUC origin of replication
