[The description below was written by a language model from this plasmid's Addgene catalogue record and pLannotate feature annotations shown in this document.]
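Description:
MTK234_007 is a small (about 2.1 kb) part plasmid from the Mammalian Toolkit (MTK), a modular hierarchical cloning system for building genetic circuits in mammalian cells. It is derived from the MTK234_002 backbone and is classed as a mammalian expression vector, although on its own it serves as a storage and donor plasmid for a "type 234" part, meaning a single part that fills the positions usually taken by separate type 2, 3 and 4 parts in a transcriptional unit. It is propagated in E. coli through a high-copy ColE1/pUC-type origin. Selection is by chloramphenicol, conferred by the cat gene under its native promoter and followed by a lambda t0 terminator.

The payload is a guide RNA expression cassette for Streptococcus pyogenes Cas9, carrying sgRNA1 directed against the site described as cROSA26 homology arm 3. The feature table detects a fragment of the S. pyogenes tracrRNA, consistent with the scaffold portion of a single guide RNA. A loxP site lies a short distance upstream of it, but the record does not explain its role. The automated annotation identifies no promoter for the guide RNA, so the record does not state which promoter drives sgRNA transcription, and the cloning sites used to insert the guide are also unrecorded.

According to the stated purpose, this part is meant to be assembled with other MTK components into larger constructs. The targeting of a ROSA26-type safe-harbour locus alongside a numbered homology arm suggests use in Cas9-assisted genomic integration, but the record does not describe that application explicitly.
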