Addgene plasmid #123994: MTK234_007
Purpose: Encodes the spCas9 sgRNA1 cROSA26 (homology arm 3) gRNA expression cassette as a type 234 part to be used in the MTK system
Depositing lab: Hana El-Samad. Depositing organization: University of California, San Francisco (UCSF). Publication: A Toolkit for Rapid Modular Construction of Biological Circuits in Mammalian Cells. Fonseca JP, Bonny AR, Kumar GR, Ng AH, Town J, Wu QC, Aslankoohi E, Chen SY, Dods G, Harrigan P, Osimiri LC, Kistler AL, El-Samad H. ACS Synth Biol. 2019 Nov 15;8(11):2593-2606. doi: 10.1021/acssynbio.9b00322. Epub 2019 Nov 5. PubMed 31686495.
Backbone
  Vector backbone: MTK234_002
  Vector type: Mammalian Expression
Growth in bacteria
  Bacterial resistance: Chloramphenicol, 25 μg/mL
  Growth temperature: 37°C
  Growth strain: DH5alpha
  Copy number: Unknown
Gene/Insert
  Gene/Insert name: sgRNA for cROSA Homology arm-3
  Cloning method: Restriction Enzyme; 5′ cloning site unknown (unknown if destroyed); 3′ cloning site unknown (unknown if destroyed)
Terms and licenses: Academic/Nonprofit Terms; Industry Terms: Not Available to Industry
Depositor comments: Please visit https://www.biorxiv.org/content/10.1101/506188v2 for BioRxiv preprint
How to cite: MTK234_007 was a gift from Hana El-Samad (Addgene plasmid # 123994 ; http://n2t.net/addgene:123994 ; RRID:Addgene_123994)
